>Addgene plasmid #113609 | PCDNA3-PAR2-GFP11-T2A-GFP10-bArrestin1-T2A mCherry | addgene full sequence | sequence record 218200 | Addgene NGS Result
GATGATGATGACAACAACAGTAAAGGAAGAAGTCTTATTGGCAGATTAGAAACCCAGCCTCCAATCACTG
GGAAAGGGGTTCCGGTAGAACCCGGGTTTTCCATCGACGAGTTCTCTGCGTCCATCCTCACCGGGAAGCT
GACCACGGTCTTTCTTCCGGTCGTCTACATTATTGTGTTTGTGATTGGTTTGCCCAGTAATGGCATGGCC
CTCTGGATCTTCCTTTTCCGAACGAAGAAGAAACACCCCGCCGTGATTTACATGGCCAACCTGGCCTTGG
CCGACCTCCTCTCTGTCATCTGGTTCCCCCTGAAGATCTCCTACCACCTACATGGCAACAACTGGGTCTA
CGGGGAGGCCCTGTGCAAGGTGCTCATTGGCTTTTTCTATGGTAATATGTATTGCTCCATCCTCTTCATG
ACCTGCCTCAGCGTGCAGAGGTACTGGGTGATCGTGAACCCCATGGGACACCCCAGGAAGAAGGCAAACA
TCGCCGTTGGCGTCTCCTTGGCAATCTGGCTATTAATTTTTCTGGTCACCATCCCTTTGTATGTCATGAA
GCAGACCATCTACATTCCAGCATTGAACATCACCACCTGTCACGATGTGCTGCCTGAGGAGGTATTGGTG
GGGGACATGTTCAATTACTTCCTCTCACTGGCCATTGGAGTCTTCCTGTTCCCGGCCCTCCTTACTGCTA
GCGCCTACGTGCTCATGATCAAGACGCTCCGCTCTTCTGCTATGGATGAACACTCAGAGAAGAAAAGGCA
GAGGGCTATCCGACTCATCATCACCGTGCTGGCCATGTACTTCATCTGCTTTGCTCCTAGCAACCTTCTG
CTCGTAGTGCATTATTTCCTAATCAAAACCCAGAGGCAGAGCCACGTCTACGCCCTCTACCTTGTCGCCC
TCTGCCTGTCGACCCTCAACAGCTGCATAGACCCCTTTGTCTATTACTTTGTCTCAAAAGATTTCAGGGA
TCACGCCAGAAACGCGCTCCTCTGCCGAAGTGTCCGCACTGTGAATCGCATGCAAATCTCGCTCAGCTCC
AACAAGTTCTCCAGGAAGTCCGGCTCCTACTCTTCAAGCTCAACCAGTGTTAAAACCTCCTACTTAATTA
ACTCTGGTGGCGGGAGTGGTGGCGGGGGTACCATGGAAAAGCGAGACCATATGGTTTTGCTTGAGTATGT
TACAGCGGCTGGCATTACCGATGCATCAGGATCCGAGGGCAGAGGAAGTCTGCTAACATGCGGTGACGTC
GAGGAGAATCCTGGCCCAGAATTCGCCACCATGGACCTGCCTGACGACCACTACCTGTCCACCCAGACCA
TCCTGTCCAAGGACCTGAACTCCGGACTCAGATCTGGCAGCGGTGGAGGCGAAAATCTCTACTTCCAGAG
TAGCGCATCCGGCGGAAGCGGAAGCCTCGAGATG
[270 nt withheld, positions 1435-1704]
GGCGGAGGAGGCAGCGGGCGCGCCATGGGCGACAAAGGGACACGAGTGTTCAAGAAGGCAAGCCCCAATG
GAAAGCTCACTGTCTACCTGGGAAAGCGGGACTTTGTGGACCACATTGACCTCGTGGACCCCGTGGATGG
TGTGGTCCTGGTGGATCCTGAGTATCTCAAAGAAAGGCGAGTCTACGTGACACTGACCTGCGCCTTCCGG
TATGGCCGGGAAGACCTGGATGTCTTGGGTCTGACTTTTCGGAAAGACCTGTTTGTGGCCAATGTGCAGT
CCTTCCCACCGGCCCCCGAGGACAAGAAGCCACTGACACGGCTACAGGAGCGACTCATCAAGAAGCTGGG
CGAGCATGCCTGCCCCTTCACCTTTGAGATCCCGCCAAACCTTCCATGCTCAGTCACTCTGCAGCCTGGG
CCTGAGGACACAGGAAAGGCCTGTGGTGTGGATTATGAAGTCAAAGCCTTCTGTGCTGAGAACCTGGAGG
AGAAGATCCACAAAAGGAACTCTGTGCGGCTAGTCATCCGGAAGGTTCAGTATGCCCCTGAGAGACCTGG
CCCTCAGCCCACGGCTGAGACTACCAGACAGTTCCTTATGTCAGACAAGCCCCTACACCTTGAGGCATCA
CTGGATAAGGAGATCTATTACCACGGAGAACCCATCAGCGTTAATGTCCACGTCACCAACAACACCAACA
AGACTGTGAAGAAGATCAAGATCTCGGTGCGCCAGTATGCAGACATCTGTCTCTTCAACACAGCTCAGTA
CAAGTGCCCAGTGGCCATGGAGGAGGCTGATGACAATGTGGCACCCAGCTCAACATTCTGCAAGGTCTAT
ACGCTGACTCCCTTCCTGGCCAACAACCGAGAGAAGCGGGGACTCGCCCTCGACGGGAAGCTCAAGCATG
AGGACACGAATCTGGCTTCCAGCACGCTGTTGCGGGAAGGTGCCAACCGTGAAATCCTGGGCATCATCGT
TTCCTACAAAGTCAAGGTGAAACTGGTGGTGTCCCGGGGCGGCCTCTTGGGAGACCTTGCATCCAGTGAT
GTGGCCGTGGAGCTGCCTTTTACCCTAATGCACCCCAAGCCTAAGGAGGAGCCCCCACATCGGGAAGTTC
CAGAGAGCGAGACTCCAGTAGACACCAATCTCATAGAGCTTGACACCAATGATGACGACATTGTATTTGA
GGACTTTGCTCGCCAGCGGCTGAAAGGCATGAAGGATGACAAGGACGAAGAGGATGACGGCACCGGCTCT
CCGCACCTCAACAACAGAGGCGGCCGCTCTAGAGAGGGCAGAGGAAGTCTGCTAACATGCGGTGACGTCG
AGGAGAATCCTGGCCCAGAATTGATGGTGAGCAAGGGCGAGGAGGATAACATGGCCATCATCAAGGAGTT
CATGCGCTTCAAGGTGCACATGGAGGGCTCCGTGAACGGCCACGAGTTCGAGATCGAGGGCGAGGGCGAG
GGCCGCCCCTACGAGGGCACCCAGACCGCCAAGCTGAAGGTGACCAAGGGTGGCCCCCTGCCCTTCGCCT
GGGACATCCTGTCCCCTCAGTTCATGTACGGCTCCAAGGCCTACGTGAAGCACCCCGCCGACATCCCCGA
CTACTTGAAGCTGTCCTTCCCCGAGGGCTTCAAGTGGGAGCGCGTGATGAACTTCGAGGACGGCGGCGTG
GTGACCGTGACCCAGGACTCCTCCCTGCAGGACGGCGAGTTCATCTACAAGGTGAAGCTGCGCGGCACCA
ACTTCCCCTCCGACGGCCCCGTAATGCAGAAGAAGACCATGGGCTGGGAGGCCTCCTCCGAGCGGATGTA
CCCCGAGGACGGCGCCCTGAAGGGCGAGATCAAGCAGAGGCTGAAGCTGAAGGACGGCGGCCACTACGAC
GCTGAGGTCAAGACCACCTACAAGGCCAAGAAGCCCGTGCAGCTGCCCGGCGCCTACAACGTCAACATCA
AGTTGGACATCACCTCCCACAACGAGGACTACACCATCGTGGAACAGTACGAACGCGCCGAGGGCCGCCA
CTCCACCGGCGGCATGGACGAGCTGTACAAGTAATCTAGAGGGCCCGTTTAAACCCGCTGATCAGCCTCG
ACTGTGCCTTCTAGTTGCCAGCCATCTGTTGTTTGCCCCTCCCCCGTGCCTTCCTTGACCCTGGAAGGTG
CCACTCCCACTGTCCTTTCCTAATAAAATGAGGAAATTGCATCGCATTGTCTGAGTAGGTGTCATTCTAT
TCTGGGGGGTGGGGTGGGGCAGGACAGCAAGGGGGAGGATTGGGAAGACAATAGCAGGCATGCTGGGGAT
GCGGTGGGCTCTATGGCTTCTGAGGCGGAAAGAACCAGCTGGGGCTCTAGGGGGTATCCCC
[124 nt withheld, positions 4076-4199]
C
[91 nt withheld, positions 4201-4291]
A
[49 nt withheld, positions 4293-4341]
CCTTTGACGTTGGAGTCCACGTTCTTT
[37 nt withheld, positions 4369-4405]
ACCCTATCTCGGTCTATTCTTTTGATTTATAAGGGATTTTGCCGATTTCGGCCTATTGGTTAAAAAATGA
GCTGATTTAACAAAAATTTAACGCGAATTAATTCTGTGGAATGTGTGTCAGTTAGGGTGTGGAAAGTCCC
CAGGCTCCCCAGCAGGCAGAAGTATGCAAAGCATGCATCTCAATTAGTCAGCAACCAGGTGTGGAAAGTC
CCCAGGCTCCCCAGCAGGCAGAAGTATGCAAAGCATGCATCTCAATTAGTCAGCAACCATAGTCCCGCCC
CTAACTCCGCCCATCCCGCCCCTAACTCCGCCCAGTTCCGCCCATTCTCCGCCCCATGGCTGACTAATTT
TTTTTATTTATGCAGAGGCCGAGGCCGCCTCTGCCTCTGAGCTATTCCAGAAGTAGTGAGGAGGCTTTTT
TGGAGGCCTAGGCTTTTGCAAAAAGCTCCCGGGAGCTTGTATATCCATTTTCGGATCTGATCAAGAGACA
GGATGAGGATCGTTTCGCATGATTGAACAAGATGGATTGCACGCAGGTTCTCCGGCCGCTTGGGTGGAGA
GGCTATTCGGCTATGACTGGGCACAACAGACAATCGGCTGCTCTGATGCCGCCGTGTTCCGGCTGTCAGC
GCAGGGGCGCCCGGTTCTTTTTGTCAAGACCGACCTGTCCGGTGCCCTGAATGAACTGCAGGACGAGGCA
GCGCGGCTATCGTGGCTGGCCACGACGGGCGTTCCTTGCGCAGCTGTGCTCGACGTTGTCACTGAAGCGG
GAAGGGACTGGCTGCTATTGGGCGAAGTGCCGGGGCAGGATCTCCTGTCATCTCACCTTGCTCCTGCCGA
GAAAGTATCCATCATGGCTGATGCAATGCGGCGGCTGCATACGCTTGATCCGGCTACCTGCCCATTCGAC
CACCAAGCGAAACATCGCATCGAGCGAGCACGTACTCGGATGGAAGCCGGTCTTGTCGATCAGGATGATC
TGGACGAAGAGCATCAGGGGCTCGCGCCAGCCGAACTGTTCGCCAGGCTCAAGGCGCGCATGCCCGACGG
CGAGGATCTCGTCGTGACCCATGGCGATGCCTGCTTGCCGAATATCATGGTGGAAAATGGCCGCTTTTCT
GGATTCATCGACTGTGGCCGGCTGGGTGTGGCGGACCGCTATCAGGACATAGCGTTGGCTACCCGTGATA
TTGCTGAAGAGCTTGGCGGCGAATGGGCTGACCGCTTCCTCGTGCTTTACGGTATCGCCGCTCCCGATTC
GCAGCGCATCGCCTTCTATCGCCTTCTTGACGAGTTCTTCTGAGCGGGACTCTGGGGTTCGAAATGACCG
ACCAAGCGACGCCCAACCTGCCATCACGAGATTTCGATTCCACCGCCGCCTTCTATGAAAGGTTGGGCTT
CGGAATCGTTTTCCGGGACGCCGGCTGGATGATCCTCCAGCGCGGGGATCTCATGCTGGAGTTCTTCGCC
CACCCCAACTTGTTTATTGCAGCTTATAATGGTTACAAATAAAGCAATAGCATCACAAATTTCACAAATA
AAGCATTTTTTTCACTGCATTCTAGTTGTGGTTTGTCCAAACTCATCAATGTATCTTATCATGTCTGTAT
ACCGTCGACCTCTAGCTAGAGCTTGGCGTAATCATGGTCATAGCTGTTTCCTGTGTGAAATTGTTATCCG
CTCACAATTCCACACAACATACGAGCCGGAAGCATAAAGTGTAAAGCCTGGGGTGCCTAATGAGTGAGCT
AACTCACATTAATTGCGTTGCGCTCACTGCCCGCTTTCCAGTCGGGAAACCTGTCGTGCCAGCTGCATTA
ATGAATCGGCCAACGCGCGGGGAGAGGCGGTTTGCGTATTGGGCGCTCTTCCGCTTCCTCGCTCACTGAC
TCGCTGCGCTCGGTCGTTCGGCTGCGGCGAGCGGTATCAGCTCACTCAAAGGCGGTAATACGGTTATCCA
CAGAATCAGGGGATAACGCAGGAAAGAACATGTGAGCAAAAGGCCAGCAAAAGGCCAGGAACCGTAAAAA
GGCCGCGTTGCTGGCGTTTTTCCATAGGCTCCGCCCCCCTGACGAGCATCACAAAAATCGACGCTCAAGT
CAGAGGTGGCGAAACCCGACAGGACTATAAAGATACCAGGCGTTTCCCCCTGGAAGCTCCCTCGTGCGCT
CTCCTGTTCCGACCCTGCCGCTTACCGGATACCTGTCCGCCTTTCTCCCTTCGGGAAGCGTGGCGCTTTC
TCATAGCTCACGCTGTAGGTATCTCAGTTCGGTGTAGGTCGTTCGCTCCAAGCTGGGCTGTGTGCACGAA
CCCCCCGTTCAGCCCGACCGCTGCGCCTTATCCGGTAACTATCGTCTTGAGTCCAACCCGGTAAGACACG
ACTTATCGCCACTGGCAGCAGCCACTGGTAACAGGATTAGCAGAGCGAGGTATGTAGGCGGTGCTACAGA
GTTCTTGAAGTGGTGGCCTAACTACGGCTACACTAGAAGAACAGTATTTGGTATCTGCGCTCTGCTGAAG
CCAGTTACCTTCGGAAAAAGAGTTGGTAGCTCTTGATCCGGCAAACAAACCACCGCTGGTAGCGGTGGTT
TTTTTGTTTGCAAGCAGCAGATTACGCGCAGAAAAAAAGGATCTCAAGAAGATCCTTTGATCTTTTCTAC
GGGGTCTGACGCTCAGTGGAACGAAAACTCACGTTAAGGGATTTTGGTCATGAGATTATCAAAAAGGATC
TTCACCTAGATCCTTTTAAATTAAAAATGAAGTTTTAAATCAATCTAAAGTATATATGAGTAAACTTGGT
CTGACAGTTACCAATGCTTAATCAGTGAGGCACCTATCTCAGCGATCTGTCTATTTCGTTCATCCATAGT
TGCCTGACTCCCCGTCGTGTAGATAACTACGATACGGGAGGGCTTACCATCTGGCCCCAGTGCTGCAATG
ATACCGCGAGACCCACGCTCACCGGCTCCAGATTTATCAGCAATAAACCAGCCAGCCGGAAGGGCCGAGC
GCAGAAGTGGTCCTGCAACTTTATCCGCCTCCATCCAGTCTATTAATTGTTGCCGGGAAGCTAGAGTAAG
TAGTTCGCCAGTTAATAGTTTGCGCAACGTTGTTGCCATTGCTACAGGCATCGTGGTGTCACGCTCGTCG
TTTGGTATGGCTTCATTCAGCTCCGGTTCCCAACGATCAAGGCGAGTTACATGATCCCCCATGTTGTGCA
AAAAAGCGGTTAGCTCCTTCGGTCCTCCGATCGTTGTCAGAAGTAAGTTGGCCGCAGTGTTATCACTCAT
GGTTATGGCAGCACTGCATAATTCTCTTACTGTCATGCCATCCGTAAGATGCTTTTCTGTGACTGGTGAG
TACTCAACCAAGTCATTCTGAGAATAGTGTATGCGGCGACCGAGTTGCTCTTGCCCGGCGTCAATACGGG
ATAATACCGCGCCACATAGCAGAACTTTAAAAGTGCTCATCATTGGAAAACGTTCTTCGGGGCGAAAACT
CTCAAGGATCTTACCGCTGTTGAGATCCAGTTCGATGTAACCCACTCGTGCACCCAACTGATCTTCAGCA
TCTTTTACTTTCACCAGCGTTTCTGGGTGAGCAAAAACAGGAAGGCAAAATGCCGCAAAAAAGGGAATAA
GGGCGACACGGAAATGTTGAATACTCATACTCTTCCTTTTTCAATATTATTGAAGCATTTATCAGGGTTA
TTGTCTCATGAGCGGATACATATTTGAATGTATTTAGAAAAATAAACAAATAGGGGTTCCGCGCACATTT
CCCCGAAAAGTGCCACCTGACGTCGACGGATCGGGAGATCTCCCGATCCCCTATGGTGCACTCTCAGTAC
AATCTGCTCTGATGCCGCATAGTTAAGCCAGTATCTGCTCCCTGCTTGTGTGTTGGAGGTCGCTGAGTAG
TGCGCGAGCAAAATTTAAGCTACAACAAGGCAAGGCTTGACCGACAATTGCATGAAGAATCTGCTTAGGG
TTAGGCGTTTTGCGCTGCTTCGCGATGTACGGGCCAGATATACGCGTTGACATTGATTATTGACTAGTTA
TTAATAGTAATCAATTACGGGGTCATTAGTTCATAGCCCATATATGGAGTTCCGCGTTACATAACTTACG
GTAAATGGCCCGCCTGGCTGACCGCCCAACGACCCCCGCCCATTGACGTCAATAATGACGTATGTTCCCA
TAGTAACGCCAATAGGGACTTTCCATTGACGTCAATGGGTGGAGTATTTACGGTAAACTGCCCACTTGGC
AGTACATCAAGTGTATCATATGCCAAGTACGCCCCCTATTGACGTCAATGACGGTAAATGGCCCGCCTGG
CATTATGCCCAGTACATGACCTTATGGGACTTTCCTACTTGGCAGTACATCTACGTATTAGTCATCGCTA
TTACCATGGTGATGCGGTTTTGGCAGTACATCAATGGGCGTGGATAGCGGTTTGACTCACGGGGATTTCC
AAGTCTCCACCCCATTGACGTCAATGGGAGTTTGTTTTGGCACCAAAATCAACGGGACTTTCCAAAATGT
CGTAACAACTCCGCCCCATTGACGCAAATGGGCGGTAGGCGTGTACGGTGGGAGGTCTATATAAGCAGAG
CTCTCTGGCTAACTAGAGAACCCACTGCTTACTGGCTTATCGAAATTAATACGACTCACTATAGGGAGAC
CCAAGCTGGCTAGCGTTTAAACTTAAGCTTGCCACCATGCGAAGTCTCAGCCTGGCGTGGCTGCTGGGAG
GTATCACCCTTCTGGCGGCCTCGGTCTCCTGCAGCCGGACTGATTACAAA
Features (pLannotate 1.2.2; 24 found; start..end, strand, type, name):
   1156..1209    +  CDS            &alpha;GFP (fragment): &alpha;GFP is a basic (constitutively fluorescent) long stokes shift fluorescent protein published in 1996, derived from Aequorea victoria.
   1435..1704    +  CDS            MTOR (fragment) (sequence withheld): MTOR_HUMAN - Also known as FRAP, FRAP1, FRAP2, RAFT1, RAPT1. Experimental evidence at protein level: Swiss-Prot protein existence level 1. Serine/threonine protein kinase which is a central regulator of cellular metabolism, growth and survival in response to hormones, growth factors, nutrients, energy and stress signals (PubMed:12087098, PubMed:12150925, PubMed:12150926, PubMed:12231510, PubMed:12718876, PubMed:14651849, PubMed:15268862, PubMed:15467718, PubMed:15545625, PubMed:15718470, PubMed:18497260, PubMed:18762023, PubMed:18925875, PubMed:20516213, PubMed:20537536, PubMed:21659604, PubMe
   1729..2982    +  CDS            Arrb1: ARRB1_MOUSE - Experimental evidence at protein level: Swiss-Prot protein existence level 1. Functions in regulating agonist-mediated G-protein coupled receptor (GPCR) signaling by mediating both receptor desensitization and resensitization processes. During homologous desensitization, beta- arrestins bind to the GPRK-phosphorylated receptor and sterically preclude its coupling to the cognate G-protein; the binding appears to require additional receptor determinants exposed only in the active receptor conformation. The beta-arrestins target many receptors for internalization by acting as endocy
   3058..3765    +  CDS            mCherry: mCherry is a basic (constitutively fluorescent) red fluorescent protein published in 2004, derived from Discosoma sp.. It is reported to be a very rapidly-maturing monomer with low acid sensitivity.
   3806..4030    +  polyA_signal   bGH poly(A) signal: bovine growth hormone polyadenylation signal
   4034..4055    +  promoter       SV40 promoter (fragment): SV40 enhancer and early promoter
   4076..4504    +  rep_origin     f1 ori (sequence partly withheld): f1 bacteriophage origin of replication; arrow indicates direction of (+) strand synthesis
   4518..4847    +  promoter       SV40 promoter: SV40 enhancer and early promoter
   4914..5705    +  CDS            neo: KKA2_KLEPN - Also known as kan, nptII. Experimental evidence at protein level: Swiss-Prot protein existence level 1. Resistance to kanamycin, neomycin, paromomycin, ribostamycin, butirosin and gentamicin B. From Klebsiella pneumoniae.
   5729..5887    +  CDS            ble (fragment): BLE_KLEPN - Experimental evidence at protein level: Swiss-Prot protein existence level 1. Binding protein with a strong affinity to the bleomycin family of antibiotics. Binds to CL990; an antimitotic-antibiotic compound. From Klebsiella pneumoniae.
   5882..6003    +  polyA_signal   SV40 poly(A) signal: SV40 polyadenylation signal
   6076..6092    -  protein_bind   lac operator: The lac repressor binds to the lac operator to inhibit transcription in E. coli. This inhibition can be relieved by adding lactose or isopropyl-β-D-thiogalactopyranoside (IPTG). lac repressor encoded by lacI
   6100..6130    -  promoter       lac promoter: promoter for the E. coli lac operon
   6145..6166    -  protein_bind   CAP binding site: CAP binding activates transcription in the presence of cAMP. E. coli catabolite activator protein
   6179..6271    -  CDS            lacI (fragment): lac repressor; lacI; The lac repressor binds to the lac operator to inhibit transcription in E. coli. This inhibition can be relieved by adding lactose or isopropyl-β-D-thiogalactopyranoside (IPTG).
   6454..7042    -  rep_origin     ori: high-copy-number ColE1/pMB1/pBR322/pUC origin of replication
   7213..8073    -  CDS            AmpR: β-lactamase; bla; confers resistance to ampicillin, carbenicillin, and related antibiotics
   8074..8178    -  promoter       AmpR promoter: bla
   8237..8289    -  misc_feature   bom (fragment): basis of mobility region from pBR322
   8444..8823    +  enhancer       CMV enhancer: human cytomegalovirus immediate early enhancer
   8824..9027    +  promoter       CMV promoter: human cytomegalovirus (CMV) immediate early promoter
   9023..9056    +  LTR            5' LTR (truncated) (fragment): truncated 5' long terminal repeat (LTR) from HIV-1
   9072..9090    +  promoter       T7 promoter: promoter for bacteriophage T7 RNA polymerase
   9132..1113    +  CDS            F2rl1 (across the origin): PAR2_MOUSE - Also known as Gpcr11, Gpr11, Par2. Experimental evidence at protein level: Swiss-Prot protein existence level 1. Receptor for trypsin and trypsin-like enzymes coupled to G proteins. Its function is mediated through the activation of several signaling pathways including phospholipase C (PLC), intracellular calcium, mitogen-activated protein kinase (MAPK), I-kappaB kinase/NF- kappaB and Rho. Can also be transactivated by cleaved F2r/Par1. Involved in modulation of inflammatory responses and regulation of innate and adaptive immunity, and acts as a sensor for proteolytic enzymes gene
