[The description below was written by a language model from this plasmid's Addgene catalogue record and pLannotate feature annotations shown in this document.]
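Description:
PCDNA3-PAR2-GFP11-T2A-GFP10-bArrestin1-T2A mCherry is a 9.2 kb mammalian expression plasmid on a pcDNA3.1 backbone, deposited as a protein–protein interaction reporter for GPCR/β-arrestin association. It is propagated in E. coli through a high-copy ColE1/pUC-type origin with ampicillin selection (AmpR under its own bla promoter). It also carries an f1 origin and an SV40 promoter-driven neomycin resistance cassette with an SV40 poly(A) signal, which would allow G418 selection of stably transfected mammalian cells.

The payload is a single open reading frame driven by the CMV enhancer/promoter, with a T7 promoter just upstream, and terminated by the bGH poly(A) signal. It begins with mouse protease-activated receptor 2 (F2rl1/PAR2), followed by a short GFP-derived fragment that corresponds to the GFP11 strand named in the title. By the construct name, a T2A self-cleaving peptide then separates this from GFP10 fused to mouse β-arrestin 1 (Arrb1), and a second T2A precedes mCherry. The T2A elements and GFP10 are not individually annotated in the feature table. The annotation also detects a fragment of human MTOR between the GFP11 region and Arrb1, a position and size compatible with an FRB-type domain; the catalogue entry does not mention or explain it.

The three proteins are thus made from one transcript. The naming implies a split-GFP scheme in which receptor-tethered GFP11 and arrestin-tethered GFP10 are brought together when activated PAR2 recruits β-arrestin, giving a fluorogenic signal. Such tripartite designs normally need the remaining GFP fragment supplied separately, which is not evident in this record. mCherry serves as a constitutive red marker of expression, useful for identifying transfected cells and normalising the green signal.
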