Addgene plasmid #113609: PCDNA3-PAR2-GFP11-T2A-GFP10-bArrestin1-T2A mCherry
Purpose: PPI reporter
Depositing lab: Xiaokun Shu. Depositing organization: University of California, San Francisco (UCSF). Publication: A rapid fluorogenic GPCR-beta-arrestin interaction assay. Zhang Q, Zheng YW, Coughlin SR, Shu X. Protein Sci. 2018 Apr;27(4):874-879. doi: 10.1002/pro.3385. Epub 2018 Feb 23. PubMed 29411438.
Backbone
  Vector backbone: pcDNA3.1
  Vector type: Mammalian Expression
Growth in bacteria
  Bacterial resistance: Ampicillin, 100 μg/mL
  Growth temperature: 37°C
  Growth strain: DH5alpha
  Copy number: Unknown
Gene/Insert
  Gene/Insert name: PAR2
  Species: M. musculus (mouse)
Terms and licenses: Academic/Nonprofit Terms; Industry Terms: Not Available to Industry
How to cite: PCDNA3-PAR2-GFP11-T2A-GFP10-bArrestin1-T2A mCherry was a gift from Xiaokun Shu (Addgene plasmid # 113609 ; http://n2t.net/addgene:113609 ; RRID:Addgene_113609)
